Addgene plasmid #179916: pX459-sg-CMV152
Purpose: All in one Cas9 plasmid with puromycin resistance and a single guide RNA targeting cytomegaloviral promoter site 152.
Depositing lab: Indeever Madireddy & Johan Sosa. Depositing organization: BioCurious. Publication: Stably Integrating an Inducible CRISPR-Cas9 to Protect Against Viral Infections in Vitro. Madireddy I, Pierson Smela M. MicroPubl Biol. 2022 Jun 16;2022. doi: 10.17912/micropub.biology.000590. eCollection 2022. PubMed 35789697.
Backbone
  Vector backbone: pX459
  Backbone manufacturer: Dr. Feng Zhang Lab
  Vector type: Mammalian Expression, CRISPR
  Selectable markers: Puromycin
Growth in bacteria
  Bacterial resistance: Ampicillin, 100 μg/mL
  Growth temperature: 37°C
  Growth strain: DH5alpha
  Copy number: High Copy
Gene/Insert
  Gene/Insert name: CMV promoter sgRNA (alt name: Cytomegalovirus promoter single guide RNA)
  gRNA/shRNA sequence: accgcccatttgcgtcaatg
  Species: Synthetic
  Insert size (bp): 21
  Promoter: U6
  Tag / fusion protein: 3XFLAG (N terminal on insert); 2A-Puro (C terminal on insert)
  Cloning method: Restriction Enzyme; 5′ cloning site BbsI (destroyed during cloning); 3′ cloning site BbsI (destroyed during cloning)
  Sequencing primers: 5′ GACTATCATATGCTTACCGT
Terms and licenses: Academic/Nonprofit Terms; Industry Terms: Not Available to Industry
Depositor comments: This plasmid was cloned with the one step BbsI restriction enzyme cloning method. Please note that gRNA sequences that do not start with a G, need a G added to the sequence before cloning for U6 promoter transcription.
How to cite: pX459-sg-CMV152 was a gift from Indeever Madireddy & Johan Sosa (Addgene plasmid # 179916 ; http://n2t.net/addgene:179916 ; RRID:Addgene_179916)
