[The description below was written by a language model from this plasmid's Addgene catalogue record and pLannotate feature annotations shown in this document.]
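Description:
pX459-sg-CMV152 is an all-in-one mammalian CRISPR expression plasmid built on the pX459 backbone, carrying both Streptococcus pyogenes Cas9 and a single guide RNA directed against site 152 of the cytomegalovirus promoter. It is propagated in E. coli as a high-copy plasmid through a ColE1/pUC-type origin with ampicillin selection (AmpR under its own bla promoter). An f1 phage origin is also present. The sequenced record is about 9.2 kb.

The guide cassette consists of the human U6 RNA polymerase III promoter followed by the roughly 20-nt spacer and the S. pyogenes gRNA scaffold. The spacer was inserted by one-step BbsI cloning, which destroys both sites. The short reverse-strand "CMVd1 promoter fragment" called between the U6 promoter and the scaffold is simply the spacer itself, which matches CMV promoter sequence, not a functional promoter. The depositors note that guides not beginning with G need an added G for efficient U6 transcription, consistent with the 21-bp insert size.

Downstream, a CMV enhancer, chicken β-actin promoter and hybrid intron drive Cas9, annotated here as contiguous N- and C-terminal portions that together form the full coding sequence. Cas9 is followed by a nucleoplasmin NLS. The catalogue lists an N-terminal 3XFLAG tag and a C-terminal 2A-Puro, so a 2A peptide yields puromycin N-acetyltransferase from the same transcript, which ends at a bGH poly(A) signal. Puromycin therefore selects transfected cells. A single AAV2 ITR is annotated after the poly(A), a backbone remnant that would not by itself support AAV packaging.

The associated publication concerns using CRISPR-Cas9 to protect cultured cells against viral infection, with this guide targeting CMV promoter sequence.
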