Features (pLannotate 1.2.2; 20 found; start..end, strand, type, name):
      1..241     +  promoter       U6 promoter: RNA polymerase III promoter for human U6 snRNA
    251..268     -  promoter       CMVd1 promoter (fragment): truncated human cytomegalovirus (CMV) immediate early promoter that yields slightly reduced expression relative to the full-length promoter
    271..346     +  misc_RNA       gRNA scaffold: guide RNA scaffold for the Streptococcus pyogenes CRISPR/Cas9 system
    353..396     +  misc_RNA       gRNA scaffold (fragment): guide RNA scaffold for the Streptococcus pyogenes CRISPR/Cas9 system
    443..728     +  enhancer       CMV enhancer: human cytomegalovirus immediate early enhancer; contains an 18-bp deletion relative to the standard CMV enhancer
    730..1007    +  promoter       chicken β-actin promoter: No description available
   1008..1235    +  intron         hybrid intron: hybrid between chicken β-actin (CBA) and minute virus of mice (MMV) introns (Gray et al., 2011)
   1373..2974    +  CDS            Cas9(N): N-terminal portion of Streptococcus pyogenes Cas9 (Zetsche et al., 2015)
   2975..5473    +  CDS            Cas9(C): C-terminal portion of Streptococcus pyogenes Cas9 (Zetsche et al., 2015)
   5474..5521    +  CDS            nucleoplasmin NLS: bipartite nuclear localization signal from nucleoplasmin
   5591..6190    +  CDS            PuroR (fragment): puromycin N-acetyltransferase; pac from Streptomyces; confers resistance to puromycin
   6224..6335    +  polyA_signal   bGH poly(A) signal: bovine growth hormone polyadenylation signal
   6440..6580    +  repeat_region  AAV2 ITR: inverted terminal repeat of adeno-associated virus serotype 2 inverted
   6585..6636    -  misc_feature   bom (fragment): basis of mobility region from pBR322
   6655..7110    +  rep_origin     f1 ori (sequence partly withheld): f1 bacteriophage origin of replication; arrow indicates direction of (+) strand synthesis
   7111..7160    -  misc_feature   bom (fragment): basis of mobility region from pBR322
   7262..7297    -  CDS            rop (fragment): Rop protein, which maintains plasmids at low copy number; rop
   7392..7496    +  promoter       AmpR promoter: bla
   7497..8357    +  CDS            AmpR: β-lactamase; bla; confers resistance to ampicillin, carbenicillin, and related antibiotics
   8528..9116    +  rep_origin     ori: high-copy-number ColE1/pMB1/pBR322/pUC origin of replication
>Addgene plasmid #179916 | pX459-sg-CMV152 | addgene full sequence | sequence record 358502 | Addgene NGS Result
GAGGGCCTATTTCCCATGATTCCTTCATATTTGCATATACGATACAAGGCTGTTAGAGAGATAATTGGAA
TTAATTTGACTGTAAACACAAAGATATTAGTACAAAATACGTGACGTAGAAAGTAATAATTTCTTGGGTA
GTTTGCAGTTTTAAAATTATGTTTTAAAATGGACTATCATATGCTTACCGTAACTTGAAAGTATTTCGAT
TTCTTGGCTTTATATATCTTGTGGAAAGGACGAAACACCGACCGCCCATTTGCGTCAATGGTTTTAGAGC
TAGAAATAGCAAGTTAAAATAAGGCTAGTCCGTTATCAACTTGAAAAAGTGGCACCGAGTCGGTGCTTTT
TTGTTTTAGAGCTAGAAATAGCAAGTTAAAATAAGGCTAGTCCGTTTTTAGCGCGTGCGCCAATTCTGCA
GACAAATGGCTCTAGAGGTACCCGTTACATAACTTACGGTAAATGGCCCGCCTGGCTGACCGCCCAACGA
CCCCCGCCCATTGACGTCAATAGTAACGCCAATAGGGACTTTCCATTGACGTCAATGGGTGGAGTATTTA
CGGTAAACTGCCCACTTGGCAGTACATCAAGTGTATCATATGCCAAGTACGCCCCCTATTGACGTCAATG
ACGGTAAATGGCCCGCCTGGCATTGTGCCCAGTACATGACCTTATGGGACTTTCCTACTTGGCAGTACAT
CTACGTATTAGTCATCGCTATTACCATGGTCGAGGTGAGCCCCACGTTCTGCTTCACTCTCCCCATCTCC
CCCCCCTCCCCACCCCCAATTTTGTATTTATTTATTTTTTAATTATTTTGTGCAGCGATGGGGGCGGGGG
GGGGGGGGGGGCGCGCGCCRGGSGGGGSGGGGSGGGGSGRGGGGSGGGGSGGGGSGRGGSGGRGRGGTGC
GGCGGCAGCCAATCAGAGCGGCGCGCTCCGAAAGTTTCCTTTTATGGCGAGGCGGCGGCGGCGGCGGCCC
TATAAAAAGCGAAGCGCGCGGCGGGCGGGAGTCGCTGCGCGCTGCCTTCGCCCCGTGCCCCGCTCCGCCG
CCGCCTCGCGCCGCCCGCCCCGGCTCTGACTGACCGCGTTACTCCCACAGGTGAGCGGGCGGGACGGCCC
TTCTCCTCCGGGCTGTAATTAGCTGAGCAAGAGGTAAGGGTTTAAGGGATGGTTGGTTGGTGGGGTATTA
ATGTTTAATTACCTGGAGCACCTGCCTGAAATCACTTTTTTTCAGGTTGGACCGGTGCCACCATGGACTA
TAAGGACCACGACGGAGACTACAAGGATCATGATATTGATTACAAAGACGATGACGATAAGATGGCCCCA
AAGAAGAAGCGGAAGGTCGGTATCCACGGAGTCCCAGCAGCCGACAAGAAGTACAGCATCGGCCTGGACA
TCGGCACCAACTCTGTGGGCTGGGCCGTGATCACCGACGAGTACAAGGTGCCCAGCAAGAAATTCAAGGT
GCTGGGCAACACCGACCGGCACAGCATCAAGAAGAACCTGATCGGAGCCCTGCTGTTCGACAGCGGCGAA
ACAGCCGAGGCCACCCGGCTGAAGAGAACCGCCAGAAGAAGATACACCAGACGGAAGAACCGGATCTGCT
ATCTGCAAGAGATCTTCAGCAACGAGATGGCCAAGGTGGACGACAGCTTCTTCCACAGACTGGAAGAGTC
CTTCCTGGTGGAAGAGGATAAGAAGCACGAGCGGCACCCCATCTTCGGCAACATCGTGGACGAGGTGGCC
TACCACGAGAAGTACCCCACCATCTACCACCTGAGAAAGAAACTGGTGGACAGCACCGACAAGGCCGACC
TGCGGCTGATCTATCTGGCCCTGGCCCACATGATCAAGTTCCGGGGCCACTTCCTGATCGAGGGCGACCT
GAACCCCGACAACAGCGACGTGGACAAGCTGTTCATCCAGCTGGTGCAGACCTACAACCAGCTGTTCGAG
GAAAACCCCATCAACGCCAGCGGCGTGGACGCCAAGGCCATCCTGTCTGCCAGACTGAGCAAGAGCAGAC
GGCTGGAAAATCTGATCGCCCAGCTGCCCGGCGAGAAGAAGAATGGCCTGTTCGGAAACCTGATTGCCCT
GAGCCTGGGCCTGACCCCCAACTTCAAGAGCAACTTCGACCTGGCCGAGGATGCCAAACTGCAGCTGAGC
AAGGACACCTACGACGACGACCTGGACAACCTGCTGGCCCAGATCGGCGACCAGTACGCCGACCTGTTTC
TGGCCGCCAAGAACCTGTCCGACGCCATCCTGCTGAGCGACATCCTGAGAGTGAACACCGAGATCACCAA
GGCCCCCCTGAGCGCCTCTATGATCAAGAGATACGACGAGCACCACCAGGACCTGACCCTGCTGAAAGCT
CTCGTGCGGCAGCAGCTGCCTGAGAAGTACAAAGAGATTTTCTTCGACCAGAGCAAGAACGGCTACGCCG
GCTACATTGACGGCGGAGCCAGCCAGGAAGAGTTCTACAAGTTCATCAAGCCCATCCTGGAAAAGATGGA
CGGCACCGAGGAACTGCTCGTGAAGCTGAACAGAGAGGACCTGCTGCGGAAGCAGCGGACCTTCGACAAC
GGCAGCATCCCCCACCAGATCCACCTGGGAGAGCTGCACGCCATTCTGCGGCGGCAGGAAGATTTTTACC
CATTCCTGAAGGACAACCGGGAAAAGATCGAGAAGATCCTGACCTTCCGCATCCCCTACTACGTGGGCCC
TCTGGCCAGGGGAAACAGCAGATTCGCCTGGATGACCAGAAAGAGCGAGGAAACCATCACCCCCTGGAAC
TTCGAGGAAGTGGTGGACAAGGGCGCTTCCGCCCAGAGCTTCATCGAGCGGATGACCAACTTCGATAAGA
ACCTGCCCAACGAGAAGGTGCTGCCCAAGCACAGCCTGCTGTACGAGTACTTCACCGTGTATAACGAGCT
GACCAAAGTGAAATACGTGACCGAGGGAATGAGAAAGCCCGCCTTCCTGAGCGGCGAGCAGAAAAAGGCC
ATCGTGGACCTGCTGTTCAAGACCAACCGGAAAGTGACCGTGAAGCAGCTGAAAGAGGACTACTTCAAGA
AAATCGAGTGCTTCGACTCCGTGGAAATCTCCGGCGTGGAAGATCGGTTCAACGCCTCCCTGGGCACATA
CCACGATCTGCTGAAAATTATCAAGGACAAGGACTTCCTGGACAATGAGGAAAACGAGGACATTCTGGAA
GATATCGTGCTGACCCTGACACTGTTTGAGGACAGAGAGATGATCGAGGAACGGCTGAAAACCTATGCCC
ACCTGTTCGACGACAAAGTGATGAAGCAGCTGAAGCGGCGGAGATACACCGGCTGGGGCAGGCTGAGCCG
GAAGCTGATCAACGGCATCCGGGACAAGCAGTCCGGCAAGACAATCCTGGATTTCCTGAAGTCCGACGGC
TTCGCCAACAGAAACTTCATGCAGCTGATCCACGACGACAGCCTGACCTTTAAAGAGGACATCCAGAAAG
CCCAGGTGTCCGGCCAGGGCGATAGCCTGCACGAGCACATTGCCAATCTGGCCGGCAGCCCCGCCATTAA
GAAGGGCATCCTGCAGACAGTGAAGGTGGTGGACGAGCTCGTGAAAGTGATGGGCCGGCACAAGCCCGAG
AACATCGTGATCGAAATGGCCAGAGAGAACCAGACCACCCAGAAGGGACAGAAGAACAGCCGCGAGAGAA
TGAAGCGGATCGAAGAGGGCATCAAAGAGCTGGGCAGCCAGATCCTGAAAGAACACCCCGTGGAAAACAC
CCAGCTGCAGAACGAGAAGCTGTACCTGTACTACCTGCAGAATGGGCGGGATATGTACGTGGACCAGGAA
CTGGACATCAACCGGCTGTCCGACTACGATGTGGACCATATCGTGCCTCAGAGCTTTCTGAAGGACGACT
CCATCGACAACAAGGTGCTGACCAGAAGCGACAAGAACCGGGGCAAGAGCGACAACGTGCCCTCCGAAGA
GGTCGTGAAGAAGATGAAGAACTACTGGCGGCAGCTGCTGAACGCCAAGCTGATTACCCAGAGAAAGTTC
GACAATCTGACCAAGGCCGAGAGAGGCGGCCTGAGCGAACTGGATAAGGCCGGCTTCATCAAGAGACAGC
TGGTGGAAACCCGGCAGATCACAAAGCACGTGGCACAGATCCTGGACTCCCGGATGAACACTAAGTACGA
CGAGAATGACAAGCTGATCCGGGAAGTGAAAGTGATCACCCTGAAGTCCAAGCTGGTGTCCGATTTCCGG
AAGGATTTCCAGTTTTACAAAGTGCGCGAGATCAACAACTACCACCACGCCCACGACGCCTACCTGAACG
CCGTCGTGGGAACCGCCCTGATCAAAAAGTACCCTAAGCTGGAAAGCGAGTTCGTGTACGGCGACTACAA
GGTGTACGACGTGCGGAAGATGATCGCCAAGAGCGAGCAGGAAATCGGCAAGGCTACCGCCAAGTACTTC
TTCTACAGCAACATCATGAACTTTTTCAAGACCGAGATTACCCTGGCCAACGGCGAGATCCGGAAGCGGC
CTCTGATCGAGACAAACGGCGAAACCGGGGAGATCGTGTGGGATAAGGGCCGGGATTTTGCCACCGTGCG
GAAAGTGCTGAGCATGCCCCAAGTGAATATCGTGAAAAAGACCGAGGTGCAGACAGGCGGCTTCAGCAAA
GAGTCTATCCTGCCCAAGAGGAACAGCGATAAGCTGATCGCCAGAAAGAAGGACTGGGACCCTAAGAAGT
ACGGCGGCTTCGACAGCCCCACCGTGGCCTATTCTGTGCTGGTGGTGGCCAAAGTGGAAAAGGGCAAGTC
CAAGAAACTGAAGAGTGTGAAAGAGCTGCTGGGGATCACCATCATGGAAAGAAGCAGCTTCGAGAAGAAT
CCCATCGACTTTCTGGAAGCCAAGGGCTACAAAGAAGTGAAAAAGGACCTGATCATCAAGCTGCCTAAGT
ACTCCCTGTTCGAGCTGGAAAACGGCCGGAAGAGAATGCTGGCCTCTGCCGGCGAACTGCAGAAGGGAAA
CGAACTGGCCCTGCCCTCCAAATATGTGAACTTCCTGTACCTGGCCAGCCACTATGAGAAGCTGAAGGGC
TCCCCCGAGGATAATGAGCAGAAACAGCTGTTTGTGGAACAGCACAAGCACTACCTGGACGAGATCATCG
AGCAGATCAGCGAGTTCTCCAAGAGAGTGATCCTGGCCGACGCTAATCTGGACAAAGTGCTGTCCGCCTA
CAACAAGCACCGGGATAAGCCCATCAGAGAGCAGGCCGAGAATATCATCCACCTGTTTACCCTGACCAAT
CTGGGAGCCCCTGCCGCCTTCAAGTACTTTGACACCACCATCGACCGGAAGAGGTACACCAGCACCAAAG
AGGTGCTGGACGCCACCCTGATCCACCAGAGCATCACCGGCCTGTACGAGACACGGATCGACCTGTCTCA
GCTGGGAGGCGACAAAAGGCCGGCGGCCACGAAAAAGGCCGGCCAGGCAAAAAAGAAAAAGGAATTCGGC
AGTGGAGAGGGCAGAGGAAGTCTGCTAACATGCGGTGACGTCGAGGAGAATCCTGGCCCAATGACCGAGT
ACAAGCCCACGGTGCGCCTCGCCACCCGCGACGACGTCCCCAGGGCCGTACGCACCCTCGCCGCCGCGTT
CGCCGACTACCCCGCCACGCGCCACACCGTCGATCCGGACCGCCACATCGAGCGGGTCACCGAGCTGCAA
GAACTCTTCCTCACGCGCGTCGGGCTCGACATCGGCAAGGTGTGGGTCGCGGACGACGGCGCCGCGGTGG
CGGTCTGGACCACGCCGGAGAGCGTCGAAGCGGGGGCGGTGTTCGCCGAGATCGGCCCGCGCATGGCCGA
GTTGAGCGGTTCCCGGCTGGCCGCGCAGCAACAGATGGAAGGCCTCCTGGCGCCGCACCGGCCCAAGGAG
CCCGCGTGGTTCCTGGCCACCGTCGGAGTCTCGCCCGACCACCAGGGCAAGGGTCTGGGCAGCGCCGTCG
TGCTCCCCGGAGTGGAGGCGGCCGAGCGCGCCGGGGTGCCCGCCTTCCTGGAGACCTCCGCGCCCCGCAA
CCTCCCCTTCTACGAGCGGCTCGGCTTCACCGTCACCGCCGACGTCGAGGTGCCCGAAGGACCGCGCACC
TGGTGCATGACCCGCAAGCCCGGTGCCTGAGAATTCTAACTAGAGCTCGCTGATCAGCCTCGACTGTGCC
TTCTAGTTGCCAGCCATCTGTTGTTTGCCCCTCCCCCGTGCCTTCCTTGACCCTGGAAGGTGCCACTCCC
ACTGTCCTTTCCTAATAAAATGAGGAAATTGCATCGCATTGTCTGAGTAGGTGTCATTCTATTCTGGGGG
GTGGGGTGGGGCAGGACAGCAAGGGGGAGGATTGGGAAGAGAATAGCAGGCATGCTGGGGAGCGGCCGCA
GGAACCCCTAGTGATGGAGTTGGCCACTCCCTCTCTGCGCGCTCGCTCGCTCACTGAGGCCGGGCGACCA
AAGGTCGCCCGACGCCCGGGCTTTGCCCGGGCGGCCTCAGTGAGCGAGCGAGCGCGCAGCTGCCTGCAGG
GGCGCCTGATGCGGTATTTTCTCCTTACGCATCTGTGCGGTATTTCACACCGCATA
[95 nt withheld, positions 6637-6731]
T
[46 nt withheld, positions 6733-6778]
C
[141 nt withheld, positions 6780-6920]
CCTTTGACGTTGGAGTCCACGTTCTTT
[37 nt withheld, positions 6948-6984]
ACTCTATCTCGGGCTATTCTTTTGATTTATAAGGGATTTTGCCGATTTCGGTCTATTGGTTAAAAAATGA
GCTGATTTAACAAAAATTTAACGCGAATTTTAACAAAATATTAACGTTTACAATTTTATGGTGCACTCTC
AGTACAATCTGCTCTGATGCCGCATAGTTAAGCCAGCCCCGACACCCGCCAACACCCGCTGACGCGCCCT
GACGGGCTTGTCTGCTCCCGGCATCCGCTTACAGACAAGCTGTGACCGTCTCCGGGAGCTGCATGTGTCA
GAGGTTTTCACCGTCATCACCGAAACGCGCGAGACGAAAGGGCCTCGTGATACGCCTATTTTTATAGGTT
AATGTCATGATAATAATGGTTTCTTAGACGTCAGGTGGCACTTTTCGGGGAAATGTGCGCGGAACCCCTA
TTTGTTTATTTTTCTAAATACATTCAAATATGTATCCGCTCATGAGACAATAACCCTGATAAATGCTTCA
ATAATATTGAAAAAGGAAGAGTATGAGTATTCAACATTTCCGTGTCGCCCTTATTCCCTTTTTTGCGGCA
TTTTGCCTTCCTGTTTTTGCTCACCCAGAAACGCTGGTGAAAGTAAAAGATGCTGAAGATCAGTTGGGTG
CACGAGTGGGTTACATCGAACTGGATCTCAACAGCGGTAAGATCCTTGAGAGTTTTCGCCCCGAAGAACG
TTTTCCAATGATGAGCACTTTTAAAGTTCTGCTATGTGGCGCGGTATTATCCCGTATTGACGCCGGGCAA
GAGCAACTCGGTCGCCGCATACACTATTCTCAGAATGACTTGGTTGAGTACTCACCAGTCACAGAAAAGC
ATCTTACGGATGGCATGACAGTAAGAGAATTATGCAGTGCTGCCATAACCATGAGTGATAACACTGCGGC
CAACTTACTTCTGACAACGATCGGAGGACCGAAGGAGCTAACCGCTTTTTTGCACAACATGGGGGATCAT
GTAACTCGCCTTGATCGTTGGGAACCGGAGCTGAATGAAGCCATACCAAACGACGAGCGTGACACCACGA
TGCCTGTAGCAATGGCAACAACGTTGCGCAAACTATTAACTGGCGAACTACTTACTCTAGCTTCCCGGCA
ACAATTAATAGACTGGATGGAGGCGGATAAAGTTGCAGGACCACTTCTGCGCTCGGCCCTTCCGGCTGGC
TGGTTTATTGCTGATAAATCTGGAGCCGGTGAGCGTGGAAGCCGCGGTATCATTGCAGCACTGGGGCCAG
ATGGTAAGCCCTCCCGTATCGTAGTTATCTACACGACGGGGAGTCAGGCAACTATGGATGAACGAAATAG
ACAGATCGCTGAGATAGGTGCCTCACTGATTAAGCATTGGTAACTGTCAGACCAAGTTTACTCATATATA
CTTTAGATTGATTTAAAACTTCATTTTTAATTTAAAAGGATCTAGGTGAAGATCCTTTTTGATAATCTCA
TGACCAAAATCCCTTAACGTGAGTTTTCGTTCCACTGAGCGTCAGACCCCGTAGAAAAGATCAAAGGATC
TTCTTGAGATCCTTTTTTTCTGCGCGTAATCTGCTGCTTGCAAACAAAAAAACCACCGCTACCAGCGGTG
GTTTGTTTGCCGGATCAAGAGCTACCAACTCTTTTTCCGAAGGTAACTGGCTTCAGCAGAGCGCAGATAC
CAAATACTGTTCTTCTAGTGTAGCCGTAGTTAGGCCACCACTTCAAGAACTCTGTAGCACCGCCTACATA
CCTCGCTCTGCTAATCCTGTTACCAGTGGCTGCTGCCAGTGGCGATAAGTCGTGTCTTACCGGGTTGGAC
TCAAGACGATAGTTACCGGATAAGGCGCAGCGGTCGGGCTGAACGGGGGGTTCGTGCACACAGCCCAGCT
TGGAGCGAACGACCTACACCGAACTGAGATACCTACAGCGTGAGCTATGAGAAAGCGCCACGCTTCCCGA
AGGGAGAAAGGCGGACAGGTATCCGGTAAGCGGCAGGGTCGGAACAGGAGAGCGCACGAGGGAGCTTCCA
GGGGGAAACGCCTGGTATCTTTATAGTCCTGTCGGGTTTCGCCACCTCTGACTTGAGCGTCGATTTTTGT
GATGCTCGTCAGGGGGGCGGAGCCTATGGAAAAACGCCAGCAACGCGGCCTTTTTACGGTTCCTGGCCTT
TTGCTGGCCTTTTGCTCACATGT
