>Addgene plasmid #179916 | pX459-sg-CMV152 | depositor partial sequence | sequence record 349570 | Sequencing of the U6 promoter region to determine successful guide RNA cloning.
TGACGTAGAAAGTAATAATTTCTTGGGTAGTTTGCAGTTTTAAAATTATGTTTTAAAATGGACTATCATA
TGCTTACCGTAACTTGAAAGTATTTCGATTTCTTGGCTTTATATATCTTGTGGAAAGGACGAAACACCGA
CCGCCCATTTGCGTCAATGGTTTTAGAGCTAGAAATAGCAAGTTAAAATAAGGCTAGTCCGTTATCAACT
TGAAAAAGTGGCACCGAGTCGGTGCTTTTTTGTTTTAGAGCTAGAAATAGCAAGTTAAAATAAGGCTAGT
CCGTTTTTAGCGCGTGCGCCAATTCTGCAGACAAATGGCTCTAGAGGTACCCGTTACATAACTTACGGTA
AATGGCCCGCCTGGCTGACCGCCCAACGACCCCCGCCCATTGACGTCAATAGTAACGCCAATAGGGACTT
TCCATTGACGTCAATGGGTGGAGTATTTACGGTAAACTGCCCACTTGGCAGTACATCAAGTGTATCATAT
GCCAAGTACGCCCCCTATTGACGTCAATGACGGTAAATGGCCCGCCTGGCATTGTGCCCAGTACATGACC
TTATGGGACTTTCCTACTTGGCAGTACATCTACGTATTAGTCATCGCTATTACCATGGTCGAGGTGAGCC
CCACGTTCTGCTTCACTCTCCCCATCTCCCCCCCCTCCCCACCCCCAATTTTGTATTTATTTATTTTTTA
ATTATTTTGTGCA
